Addgene plasmid #141129: C308
Purpose: Expresses sfCFP under Rhl promoter
Depositing lab: Matthew Bennett. Depositing organization: Rice University. Publication: Majority sensing in synthetic microbial consortia. Alnahhas RN, Sadeghpour M, Chen Y, Frey AA, Ott W, Josic K, Bennett MR. Nat Commun. 2020 Jul 21;11(1):3659. doi: 10.1038/s41467-020-17475-z. PubMed 32694598.
Backbone
  Vector backbone: pMB1
  Backbone size w/o insert (bp): 4584
  Total vector size (bp): 5299
  Modifications to backbone: ROP element reducing copy number and spacer sequence
  Vector type: Bacterial Expression
Growth in bacteria
  Bacterial resistance: Kanamycin, 50 μg/mL
  Growth temperature: 37°C
  Growth strain: DH5alpha
  Copy number: Low Copy
Gene/Insert
  Gene/Insert name: sfCFP
  Species: Synthetic
  Insert size (bp): 714
  Promoter: engineered rhl promoter (responds to C4-HSL)
  Tag / fusion protein: ssrA degradation tag (C terminal on backbone)
  Cloning method: Gibson Cloning
  Sequencing primers: 5′ gaacggtttcactaggaagcaag; 3′ tatggatgcggcgggac
Terms and licenses: Academic/Nonprofit Terms; Industry Terms: Not Available to Industry
How to cite: C308 was a gift from Matthew Bennett (Addgene plasmid # 141129 ; http://n2t.net/addgene:141129 ; RRID:Addgene_141129)
