[The description below was written by a language model from this plasmid's Addgene catalogue record and pLannotate feature annotations shown in this document.]
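Description:
C308 is a low-copy bacterial expression plasmid of about 5.3 kb that reports on quorum-sensing signal levels in E. coli by producing superfolder cyan fluorescent protein (sfCFP). It replicates from a pMB1/ColE1-type origin. The backbone was modified to carry the rop gene, whose product lowers plasmid copy number, along with a spacer sequence. The pBR322-derived bom (basis of mobility) region lies next to rop. Selection is with kanamycin through an aph(3')-Ia aminoglycoside phosphotransferase gene.

The payload is a 714 bp synthetic sfCFP coding sequence, which the automated annotation labels as superfolder GFP because the two are so similar. It is driven by an engineered rhl promoter that responds to the acyl-homoserine lactone C4-HSL. The annotation does not identify this promoter as such. It finds only short matches to PLtetO-1 just upstream of the reporter, which may reflect shared phage lambda PL-type core elements in a hybrid design, though the record does not confirm this. A C-terminal ssrA degradation tag directs the protein to cellular proteases, which shortens its lifetime so that fluorescence follows changes in promoter activity more closely. Transcription ends at an rrnB region containing the T1 terminator.

The remaining annotated items are fragmentary matches, to T7 RNA polymerase, a Myc-like sequence, tetracycline resistance and mbeC. These are probably the recorded spacer or backbone remnants rather than functional genes. No RhlR regulator gene is annotated, so the receptor presumably has to be supplied from elsewhere. The plasmid comes from work on majority sensing in synthetic microbial consortia, where it would serve as a fluorescent readout of C4-HSL signalling.
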