Features (pLannotate 1.2.2; 19 found; start..end, strand, type, name):
    183..203     +  promoter       PLtetO-1 promoter (fragment): modified phage lambda PL promoter with tet operator sites (Lutz and Bujard, 1997)
    216..434     +  CDS            N-MYC2 (fragment): MYC2_MARMO - Protein inferred from homology: Swiss-Prot protein existence level 3. From Marmota monax (Woodchuck).
    402..431     +  CDS            Myc: Myc (human c-Myc proto-oncogene) epitope tag
    585..616     +  promoter       PLtetO-1 promoter (fragment): modified phage lambda PL promoter with tet operator sites (Lutz and Bujard, 1997)
    615..634     +  promoter       PLtetO-1 promoter (fragment): modified phage lambda PL promoter with tet operator sites (Lutz and Bujard, 1997)
    717..1430    +  CDS            superfolder GFP: GFP variant that folds robustly even when fused to poorly folded proteins (Pédelacq et al., 2006)
   1508..1623    +  ncRNA          5S rRNA: Accession: RF00001 - 5S ribosomal RNA
   1627..1698    +  terminator     rrnB T1 terminator: transcription terminator T1 from the E. coli rrnB gene
   1757..1867    -  CDS            mbeC (fragment): MBEC_ECOLX - Experimental evidence at protein level: Swiss-Prot protein existence level 1. Required for efficient mobilization of ColE1 plasmid and is thus essential to promote the specific transfer of the plasmid during conjugation. Probably functions by inducing DNA bending, helping the MbeA relaxase to melt the DNA around the nic site and cleave the phosphodiester bond. Binds specifically double-stranded DNA (dsDNA) containing the ColE1 oriT but does not recognize the inverted repeat (IR). From Escherichia coli.
   1908..2099    +  CDS            rop: Rop protein, which maintains plasmids at low copy number; rop
   2201..2340    +  misc_feature   bom: basis of mobility region from pBR322
   2526..3114    -  rep_origin     ori: high-copy-number ColE1/pMB1/pBR322/pUC origin of replication
   3236..4051    +  CDS            KanR: aminoglycoside phosphotransferase; aph(3')-Ia; confers resistance to kanamycin in bacteria or G418 (Geneticin®) in eukaryotes
   4060..4117    -  promoter       AmpR promoter (fragment): bla
   4402..4500    -  CDS            YPB2_ECOLX (fragment): Protein predicted: Swiss-Prot protein existence level 4. From Escherichia coli.
   4487..4544    +  CDS            TcR (fragment): tetracycline efflux protein; tet; confers resistance to tetracycline
   4541..4634    -  CDS            TcR (fragment): tetracycline efflux protein; tet; confers resistance to tetracycline
   4714..4741    -  terminator     T7Te terminator: phage T7 early transcription terminator
   4902..175     -  CDS            RPOL_BPT7 (fragment) (across the origin): Experimental evidence at protein level: Swiss-Prot protein existence level 1. Highly processive DNA-dependent RNA polymerase that catalyzes the transcription of class II and class III viral genes. Recognizes a specific promoter sequence and enters first into an 'abortive phase' where very short transcripts are synthesized and released before proceeding to the processive transcription of long RNA chains. Unwinds the double-stranded DNA to expose the coding strand for templating. Participates in the initiation of viral DNA replication presumably by making primers accessible to the DNA polymerase
>Addgene plasmid #141129 | C308 | addgene full sequence | sequence record 292695 | Addgene NGS Result
CCTTAGTGCCCAGCTTGACTTTCTCAGAGATTTCACCAGTGTTCTCATCGGTCACGGTAACTACTTCGTT
ATCGGTCCCATTGATTGCGTCTGCTTGTAGAATCTCGTTGACTTTCTTAGCAACAATCCCGTAGATGTCC
TGAACGGTTTCACTAGGAAGCAAGTTAAGACGTCTGTGTGGATCCCTATCAGTGATAGAGATTCACACAG
GGCCCTCGGACACCGAGGAGAATGTCAAGAGGCGAACACACAACGTCTTGGAGCGCCAGAGGAGGAACGA
GCTAAAACGGAGCTTTTTTGCCCTGCGTGACCAGATCCCGGAGTTGGAAAACAATGAAAAGGCCCCCAAG
GTAGTTATCCTTAAAAAAGCCACAGCATACATCCTGTCCGTCCAAGCAGAGGAGCAAAAGCTCATTTCTG
AAGAGGACTTGTTGCGGAAACGACGAGAACAGTTGAAACACAAACTTGAACAGCTACGGAACTCTTGTGC
GTAAGGAAAAGTAAGGAAAACGATTCCTTCTAACAGAAATGTCCTGAGCAATCACCTATGAACTGTCGAT
CCTGTGAAATCTGGCAGTTTTACTTCCCTATCAGTGATAGAGATAATGAGCACATCCCTATCAGTGATAG
AGATGCATGCCACTTAAAAAGGAGATCAACAATGAAAGCAATTTTCGTACTGAAACATCTTAATCATGCT
AAGGAGAAATACTAGTATGCGTAAAGGCGAAGAGCTGTTCACTGGTGTCGTCCCTATTCTGGTGGAACTG
GATGGTGATGTCAACGGTCATAAGTTTTCCGTGCGTGGCGAGGGTGAAGGTGACGCAACTAATGGTAAAC
TGACGCTGAAGTTCATCTGTACTACTGGTAAACTGCCGGTACCTTGGCCGACTCTGGTAACGACGCTGAC
TTGGGGTGTTCAGTGCTTTGCTCGTTATCCGGACCATATGAAGCAGCATGACTTCTTCAAGTCCGCCATG
CCGGAAGGCTATGTGCAGGAACGCACGATTTCCTTTAAGGATGACGGCACGTACAAAACGCGTGCGGAAG
TGAAATTTGAAGGCGATACCCTGGTAAACCGCATTGAGCTGAAAGGCATTGACTTTAAAGAAGACGGCAA
TATCCTGGGCCATAAGCTGGAATACAATTACATCAGCGACAATGTTTACATCACCGCCGATAAACAAAAA
AATGGCATTAAAGCGAATTTTAAAATTCGCCACAACGTGGAGGATGGCAGCGTGCAGCTGGCTGATCACT
ACCAGCAAAACACTCCAATCGGTGATGGTCCTGTTCTGCTGCCAGACAATCACTATCTGAGCACGCAAAG
CGTTCTGTCTAAAGATCCGAACGAGAAACGCGATCATATGGTTCTGCTGGAGTTCGTAACCGCAGCGGGC
ATCACGCATGGTATGGATGAACTGTACAAAGCAGCGAACGACGAAAATTACGCCCTTGCAGCGTAATAAG
AGCTCGAACGCAGAAGCGGTCTGATAAAACAGAATTTGCCTGGCGGCAGTAGCGCGGTGGTCCCACCTGA
CCCCATGCCGAACTCAGAAGTGAAACGCCGTAGCGCCGATGGTAGTGTGGGGTCTCCCCATGCGAGAGTA
GGGAACTGCCAGGCATCAAATAAAACGAAAGGCTCAGTCGAAAGACTGGGCCTTTCGTTTTATCTGTTGT
TTGTCGGTGAACGCTCTCTACTAGAGTCATAAGTGCGGAAGCGCTGGCATTGACCCTGAGTGATTTTTCT
CTGGTCCCGCCGCATCCATACCGCCAGTTGTTTACCCTCACAACGTTCCAGTAACCGGGCATGTTCATCA
TCAGTAACCCGTATCGTGAGCATCCTCTCTCGTTTCATCGGTATCATTACCCCCATGAACAGAAATCCCC
CTTACACGGAGGCATCAGTGACCAAACAGGAAAAAACCGCCCTTAACATGGCCCGCTTTATCAGAAGCCA
GACATTAACGCTTCTGGAGAAACTCAACGAGCTGGACGCGGATGAACAGGCAGACATCTGTGAATCGCTT
CACGACCACGCTGATGAGCTTTACCGCAGCTGCCTCGCGCGTTTCGGTGATGACGGTGAAAACCTCTGAC
ACATGCAGCTCCCGGAGACGGTCACAGCTTGTCTGTAAGCGGATGCCGGGAGCAGACAAGCCCGTCAGGG
CGCGTCAGCGGGTGTTGGCGGGTGTCGGGGCGCAGCCATGACCCAGTCACGTAGCGATAGCGGAGTGTAT
ACTGGCTTAACTATGCGGCATCAGAGCAGATTGTACTGAGAGTGCACCATTGCGGTGTGAAATACCGCAC
AGATGCGTAAGGAGAAAATACCGCATCAGGCGCTCTTCCGCTTCCTCGCTCACTGACTCGCTGCGCTCGG
TCGTTCGGCTGCGGCGAGCGGTATCAGCTCACTCAAAGGCGGTAATACGGTTATCCACAGAATCAGGGGA
TAACGCAGGAAAGAACATGTGAGCAAAAGGCCAGCAAAAGGCCAGGAACCGTAAAAAGGCCGCGTTGCTG
GCGTTTTTCCATAGGCTCCGCCCCCCTGACGAGCATCACAAAAATCGACGCTCAAGTCAGAGGTGGCGAA
ACCCGACAGGACTATAAAGATACCAGGCGTTTCCCCCTGGAAGCTCCCTCGTGCGCTCTCCTGTTCCGAC
CCTGCCGCTTACCGGATACCTGTCCGCCTTTCTCCCTTCGGGAAGCGTGGCGCTTTCTCATAGCTCACGC
TGTAGGTATCTCAGTTCGGTGTAGGTCGTTCGCTCCAAGCTGGGCTGTGTGCACGAACCCCCCGTTCAGC
CCGACCGCTGCGCCTTATCCGGTAACTATCGTCTTGAGTCCAACCCGGTAAGACACGACTTATCGCCACT
GGCAGCAGCCACTGGTAACAGGATTAGCAGAGCGAGGTATGTAGGCGGTGCTACAGAGTTCTTGAAGTGG
TGGCCTAACTACGGCTACACTAGAAGGACAGTATTTGGTATCTGCGCTCTGCTGAAGCCAGTTACCTTCG
GAAAAAGAGTTGGTAGCTCTTGATCCGGCAAACAAACCACCGCTGGTAGCGGTGGTTTTTTTGTTTGCAA
GCAGCAGATTACGCGCAGAAAAAAAGGATCTCAAGAAGATCCTTTGATCTTTTCTACGGGGTCTGACGCT
CAGTGGAACGAAAACTCACGTTAAGGGATTTTGGTCATGAACAATAAAACTGTCTGCTTACATAAACAGT
AATACAAGGGGTGTTATGAGCCATATTCAACGGGAAACGTCTTGCTCTAGGCCGCGATTAAATTCCAGCA
TGGATGCTGATTTATATGGGTATAAATGGGCTCGCGATAATGTCGGGCAATCAGGTGCGACAATCTATCG
ATTGTATGGGAAGCCCGATGCGCCAGAGTTGTTTCTGAAACATGGCAAAGGTAGCGTTGCCAATGATGTT
ACAGATGAGATGGTCAGACTAAACTGGCTGACGGAATTTATGCCTCTTCCGACCATCAAGCATTTTATCC
GTACTCCTGATGATGCATGGTTACTCACCACTGCGATCCCCGGGAAAACAGCATTCCAGGTATTAGAAGA
ATATCCTGATTCAGGTGAAAATATTGTTGATGCGCTGGCAGTGTTCCTGCGCCGGTTGCATTCGATTCCT
GTTTGTAATTGTCCTTTTAACAGCGATCGCGTATTTCGTCTCGCTCAGGCGCAATCACGAATGAATAACG
GTTTGGTTGATGCGAGTGATTTTGATGACGAGCGTAATGGCTGGCCTGTTGAACAAGTCTGGAAAGAAAT
GCATAAACTTTTGCCATTCTCACCGGATTCAGTCGTCACTCATGGTGATTTCTCACTTGATAACCTTATT
TTTGACGAGGGGAAATTAATAGGTTGTATTGATGTTGGACGAGTCGGAATCGCAGACCGATACCAGGATC
TTGCCATCCTATGGAACTGCCTCGGTGAGTTTTCTCCTTCATTACAGAAACGGCTTTTTCAAAAATATGG
TATTGATAATCCTGATATGAATAAATTGCAGTTTCATTTGATGCTCGATGAGTTTTTCTAAGAATTAATT
CATGAGCGGATACATATTTGAATGTATTTAGAAAAATAAACAAATAGGGGTTCCGCGCACATTTCCCCGG
CTAGCCGCCTGGTGCTACGCCTGAATAAGTGATAATAAGCGGATGAATGGCAGAAATTCGAAAGCAAATT
CGACCCGGTCGTCGGTTCAGGGCAGGGTCGTTAAATAGCCGCTTATGTCTATTGCTGGTTTACCGGTTTA
TTGACTACCGGAAGCAGTGTGACCGTGTGCTTCTCAAATGCCTGAGGCCAGTTTGCTCAGGCTCTCCCCG
TGGAGGTAATAATTGACGATATGATCATTTATTCTGCCTCCCAGAGCCTGATAAAAACGGTTAGCGCTTC
GTTAATACAGATGTAGGTGTTCCACAGGGTAGCCAGCAGCATCCTGCGATGCAGATCCGGAACATAATGG
TGCAGGGCGCTTGTTTCGGCGTGGGTATGGTGGCAGGCCCCGTGGCCGGGGGACTGTTGGGCGCTGCCGG
CACCTGTCCTACGAGTTGCATGATAAAGAAGACAGTCATAAGTGCGGCGACGATAGTCATGCCCCGCGCC
CACCGGAAGGAGCTACCGCCTGCGGCCGCTAGGAAATAATAAAAAAGCCGGATTAATAATCTGGCTTTTT
ATATTCTCTCTCTAGTATATAAACGCAGAAAGGCCCACCCGAAGGTGAGCCAGTGTGAGACAGCGGTGCG
GACTGTTGTAACTCAGAATAAGAAATGAGGCCGCTCATGGCGTTGACTCTCAGTCATAGTATCGTGGTAT
CACCGGTTGGTTCCACTCTCTGTTGCGGGCAACTTCAGCAGCACGTAGGGGAAGCTTTTATTACTCGAGA
AGCGCGTCTGAATAGGCTTCTTGTATTCCTGCCACACAGGGAAACCATCAGGAGTTACCCAATGCACAGC
GCAACGCTTGCGAAGAATCTCTCCAGTCTTCTTATCTTTGACCTCAGCAGCCAGCAGCTTAGCAGCAGAC
TTAAGCCAGTTCATTGCTTCAACCGCAGCTACCACCGTCACGCTCACAGATTCCCAAATCAGCTTAGCCA
TGTATCCAGCAGCCTGATTCGGCTGAGTGAACATCAGACCCTTGCCGGAATCAATAGCTGGCTGAATGGT
ATCTTCCAGCACTTGTTGACGGAAGCCGAACTCTTTGGACCCGTAAGCCAGCGTCATGACTGAACGCTTA
GTCACACTGCGAGTAACACCGTAAGCCAGCCATTGACCAGCCAGTG
